>Addgene plasmid #245124 | pET15b His SUMO mNeon R338A PPM1H | addgene full sequence | sequence record 490950 | Addgene NGS Result
TTCTTGAAGACGAAAGGGCCTCGTGATACGCCTATTTTTATAGGTTAATGTCATGATAATAATGGTTTCT
TAGACGTCAGGTGGCACTTTTCGGGGAAATGTGCGCGGAACCCCTATTTGTTTATTTTTCTAAATACATT
CAAATATGTATCCGCTCATGAGACAATAACCCTGATAAATGCTTCAATAATATTGAAAAAGGAAGAGTAT
GAGTATTCAACATTTCCGTGTCGCCCTTATTCCCTTTTTTGCGGCATTTTGCCTTCCTGTTTTTGCTCAC
CCAGAAACGCTGGTGAAAGTAAAAGATGCTGAAGATCAGTTGGGTGCACGAGTGGGTTACATCGAACTGG
ATCTCAACAGCGGTAAGATCCTTGAGAGTTTTCGCCCCGAAGAACGTTTTCCAATGATGAGCACTTTTAA
AGTTCTGCTATGTGGCGCGGTATTATCCCGTGTTGACGCCGGGCAAGAGCAACTCGGTCGCCGCATACAC
TATTCTCAGAATGACTTGGTTGAGTACTCACCAGTCACAGAAAAGCATCTTACGGATGGCATGACAGTAA
GAGAATTATGCAGTGCTGCCATAACCATGAGTGATAACACTGCGGCCAACTTACTTCTGACAACGATCGG
AGGACCGAAGGAGCTAACCGCTTTTTTGCACAACATGGGGGATCATGTAACTCGCCTTGATCGTTGGGAA
CCGGAGCTGAATGAAGCCATACCAAACGACGAGCGTGACACCACGATGCCTGCAGCAATGGCAACAACGT
TGCGCAAACTATTAACTGGCGAACTACTTACTCTAGCTTCCCGGCAACAATTAATAGACTGGATGGAGGC
GGATAAAGTTGCAGGACCACTTCTGCGCTCGGCCCTTCCGGCTGGCTGGTTTATTGCTGATAAATCTGGA
GCCGGTGAGCGTGGGTCTCGCGGTATCATTGCAGCACTGGGGCCAGATGGTAAGCCCTCCCGTATCGTAG
TTATCTACACGACGGGGAGTCAGGCAACTATGGATGAACGAAATAGACAGATCGCTGAGATAGGTGCCTC
ACTGATTAAGCATTGGTAACTGTCAGACCAAGTTTACTCATATATACTTTAGATTGATTTAAAACTTCAT
TTTTAATTTAAAAGGATCTAGGTGAAGATCCTTTTTGATAATCTCATGACCAAAATCCCTTAACGTGAGT
TTTCGTTCCACTGAGCGTCAGACCCCGTAGAAAAGATCAAAGGATCTTCTTGAGATCCTTTTTTTCTGCG
CGTAATCTGCTGCTTGCAAACAAAAAAACCACCGCTACCAGCGGTGGTTTGTTTGCCGGATCAAGAGCTA
CCAACTCTTTTTCCGAAGGTAACTGGCTTCAGCAGAGCGCAGATACCAAATACTGTCCTTCTAGTGTAGC
CGTAGTTAGGCCACCACTTCAAGAACTCTGTAGCACCGCCTACATACCTCGCTCTGCTAATCCTGTTACC
AGTGGCTGCTGCCAGTGGCGATAAGTCGTGTCTTACCGGGTTGGACTCAAGACGATAGTTACCGGATAAG
GCGCAGCGGTCGGGCTGAACGGGGGGTTCGTGCACACAGCCCAGCTTGGAGCGAACGACCTACACCGAAC
TGAGATACCTACAGCGTGAGCTATGAGAAAGCGCCACGCTTCCCGAAGGGAGAAAGGCGGACAGGTATCC
GGTAAGCGGCAGGGTCGGAACAGGAGAGCGCACGAGGGAGCTTCCAGGGGGAAACGCCTGGTATCTTTAT
AGTCCTGTCGGGTTTCGCCACCTCTGACTTGAGCGTCGATTTTTGTGATGCTCGTCAGGGGGGCGGAGCC
TATGGAAAAACGCCAGCAACGCGGCCTTTTTACGGTTCCTGGCCTTTTGCTGGCCTTTTGCTCACATGTT
CTTTCCTGCGTTATCCCCTGATTCTGTGGATAACCGTATTACCGCCTTTGAGTGAGCTGATACCGCTCGC
CGCAGCCGAACGACCGAGCGCAGCGAGTCAGTGAGCGAGGAAGCGGAAGAGCGCCTGATGCGGTATTTTC
TCCTTACGCATCTGTGCGGTATTTCACACCGCAATGGTGCACTCTCAGTACAATCTGCTCTGATGCCGCA
TAGTTAAGCCAGTATACACTCCGCTATCGCTACGTGACTGGGTCATGGCTGCGCCCCGACACCCGCCAAC
ACCCGCTGACGCGCCCTGACGGGCTTGTCTGCTCCCGGCATCCGCTTACAGACAAGCTGTGACCGTCTCC
GGGAGCTGCATGTGTCAGAGGTTTTCACCGTCATCACCGAAACGCGCGAGGCAGCTGCGGTAAAGCTCAT
CAGCGTGGTCGTGAAGCGATTCACAGATGTCTGCCTGTTCATCCGCGTCCAGCTCGTTGAGTTTCTCCAG
AAGCGTTAATGTCTGGCTTCTGATAAAGCGGGCCATGTTAAGGGCGGTTTTTTCCTGTTTGGTCACTGAT
GCCTCCGTGTAAGGGGGATTTCTGTTCATGGGGGTAATGATACCGATGAAACGAGAGAGGATGCTCACGA
TACGGGTTACTGATGATGAACATGCCCGGTTACTGGAACGTTGTGAGGGTAAACAACTGGCGGTATGGAT
GCGGCGGGACCAGAGAAAAATCACTCAGGGTCAATGCCAGCGCTTCGTTAATACAGATGTAGGTGTTCCA
CAGGGTAGCCAGCAGCATCCTGCGATGCAGATCCGGAACATAATGGTGCAGGGCGCTGACTTCCGCGTTT
CCAGACTTTACGAAACACGTAAACCGAAGACCATTCATGTTGTTGCTCAGGTCGCAGACGTTTTGCAGCA
GCAGTCGCTTCACGTTCGCTCGCGTATCGGTGATTCATTCTGCTAACCAGTAAGGCAACCCCGCCAGCCT
AGCCGGGTCCTCAACGACAGGAGCACGATCATGCGCACCCGTGGCCAGGACCCAACGCTGCCCGAGATGC
GCCGCGTGCGGCTGCTGGAGATGGCGGACGCGATGGATATGTTCTGCCAAGGGTTGGTTTGCGCATTCAC
AGTTCTCCGCAAGAATTGATTGGCTCCAATTCTTGGAGTGGTGAATCCGTTAGCGAGGTGCCGCCGGCTT
CCATTCAGGTCGAGGTGGCCCGGCTCCATGCACCGCGACGCAACGCGGGGAGGCAGACAAGGTATAGGGC
GGCGCCTACAATCCATGCCAACCCGTTCCATGTGCTCGCCGAGGCGGCATAAATCGCCGTGACGATCAGC
GGTCCAATGATCGAAGTTAGGCTGGTAAGAGCCGCGAGCGATCCTTGAAGCTGTCCCTGATGGTCGTCAT
CTACCTGCCTGGACAGCATGGCCTGCAACGCGGGCATCCCGATGCCGCCGGAAGCGAGAAGAATCATAAT
GGGGAAGGCCATCCAGCCTCGCGTCGCGAACGCCAGCAAGACGTAGCCCAGCGCGTCGGCCGCCATGCCG
GCGATAATGGCCTGCTTCTCGCCGAAACGTTTGGTGGCGGGACCAGTGACGAAGGCTTGAGCGAGGGCGT
GCAAGATTCCGAATACCGCAAGCGACAGGCCGATCATCGTCGCGCTCCAGCGAAAGCGGTCCTCGCCGAA
AATGACCCAGAGCGCTGCCGGCACCTGTCCTACGAGTTGCATGATAAAGAAGACAGTCATAAGTGCGGCG
ACGATAGTCATGCCCCGCGCCCACCGGAAGGAGCTGACTGGGTTGAAGGCTCTCAAGGGCATCGGTCGAG
ATCCCGGTGCCTAATGAGTGAGCTAACTTACATTAATTGCGTTGCGCTCACTGCCCGCTTTCCAGTCGGG
AAACCTGTCGTGCCAGCTGCATTAATGAATCGGCCAACGCGCGGGGAGAGGCGGTTTGCGTATTGGGCGC
CAGGGTGGTTTTTCTTTTCACCAGTGAGACGGGCAACAGCTGATTGCCCTTCACCGCCTGGCCCTGAGAG
AGTTGCAGCAAGCGGTCCACGCTGGTTTGCCCCAGCAGGCGAAAATCCTGTTTGATGGTGGTTAACGGCG
GGATATAACATGAGCTGTCTTCGGTATCGTCGTATCCCACTACCGAGATATCCGCACCAACGCGCAGCCC
GGACTCGGTAATGGCGCGCATTGCGCCCAGCGCCATCTGATCGTTGGCAACCAGCATCGCAGTGGGAACG
ATGCCCTCATTCAGCATTTGCATGGTTTGTTGAAAACCGGACATGGCACTCCAGTCGCCTTCCCGTTCCG
CTATCGGCTGAATTTGATTGCGAGTGAGATATTTATGCCAGCCAGCCAGACGCAGACGCGCCGAGACAGA
ACTTAATGGGCCCGCTAACAGCGCGATTTGCTGGTGACCCAATGCGACCAGATGCTCCACGCCCAGTCGC
GTACCGTCTTCATGGGAGAAAATAATACTGTTGATGGGTGTCTGGTCAGAGACATCAAGAAATAACGCCG
GAACATTAGTGCAGGCAGCTTCCACAGCAATGGCATCCTGGTCATCCAGCGGATAGTTAATGATCAGCCC
ACTGACGCGTTGCGCGAGAAGATTGTGCACCGCCGCTTTACAGGCTTCGACGCCGCTTCGTTCTACCATC
GACACCACCACGCTGGCACCCAGTTGATCGGCGCGAGATTTAATCGCCGCGACAATTTGCGACGGCGCGT
GCAGGGCCAGACTGGAGGTGGCAACGCCAATCAGCAACGACTGTTTGCCCGCCAGTTGTTGTGCCACGCG
GTTGGGAATGTAATTCAGCTCCGCCATCGCCGCTTCCACTTTTTCCCGCGTTTTCGCAGAAACGTGGCTG
GCCTGGTTCACCACGCGGGAAACGGTCTGATAAGAGACACCGGCATACTCTGCGACATCGTATAACGTTA
CTGGTTTCACATTCACCACCCTGAATTGACTCTCTTCCGGGCGCTATCATGCCATACCGCGAAAGGTTTT
GCGCCATTCGATGGTGTCCGGGATCTCGACGCTCTCCCTTATGCGACTCCTGCATTAGGAAGCAGCCCAG
TAGTAGGTTGAGGCCGTTGAGCACCGCCGCCGCAAGGAATGGTGCATGCAAGGAGATGGCGCCCAACAGT
CCCCCGGCCACGGGGCCTGCCACCATACCCACGCCGAAACAAGCGCTCATGAGCCCGAAGTGGCGAGCCC
GATCTTCCCCATCGGTGATGTCGGCGATATAGGCGCCAGCAACCGCACCTGTGGCGCCGGTGATGCCGGC
CACGATGCGTCCGGCGTAGAGGATCGAGATCTCGATCCCGCGAAATTAATACGACTCACTATAGGGGAAT
TGTGAGCGGATAACAATTCCCCTCTAGAAATAATTTTGTTTAACTTTAAGAAGGAGATATACCATGGGTC
ATCATCACCATCACCATTCTGACCAGGAGGCAAAACCTTCAACTGAGGACTTGGGGGATAAGAAGGAAGG
TGAATATATTAAACTCAAAGTCATTGGACAGGATAGCAGTGAGATTCACTTCAAAGTGAAAATGACAACA
CATCTCAAGAAACTCAAAGAATCATACTGTCAAAGACAGGGTGTTCCAATGAACTCACTCAGGTTTCTCT
TTGAGGGTCAGAGAATTGCTGATAATCATACTCCAAAAGAACTGGGAATGGAGGAAGAAGATGTGATTGA
AGTTTATCAGGAACAAACGGGGGGAATGCTCACTCGAGTGAAATCTGCCGTGGCCAATTTCATGGGCGGC
ATCATGGCTGGCAGCTCAGGCTCCGAGCACGGCGGCGGCAGCTGCGGAGGCTCGGACCTGCCCCTGCGTT
TCCCCTACGGGCGGCCAGAGTTCCTGGGGCTGTCTCAGGACGAGGTGGAGTGCAGCGCCGACCACATCGC
CCGCCCCATCCTCATCCTCAAGGAGACTCGGCGGCTGCCCTGGGCCACTGGCTACGCAGAGGTTATCAAT
GCCGGGAAGAGCACACACAATGAAGACCAAGCCAGCTGTGAGGTGCTCACTGTGAAGAAGAAGGCAGGGG
CCGTGACCTCAACCCCAAACAGGAACTCATCCAAGAGACGGTCCTCCATGGTCTCCAAAGGCGAAGAGGA
TAACATGGCAAGTCTGCCCGCAACCCATGAGCTTCACATTTTCGGGTCCATAAATGGAGTAGACTTCGAT
ATGGTGGGTCAAGGCACAGGTAATCCAAATGATGGGTACGAGGAGTTGAACCTCAAAAGTACCAAAGGTG
ACCTTCAATTTAGTCCATGGATCTTGGTGCCGCACATAGGATACGGATTTCATCAATACCTGCCGTACCC
CGACGGAATGAGTCCATTCCAGGCAGCTATGGTTGATGGATCTGGCTACCAGGTTCACCGCACAATGCAA
TTCGAGGATGGAGCCTCACTTACGGTGAACTATCGATATACTTATGAAGGCTCACACATAAAAGGGGAAG
CCCAGGTAAAGGGCACAGGTTTTCCAGCCGATGGTCCGGTTATGACAAACTCTCTGACTGCTGCAGATTG
GTGTAGGAGTAAAAAGACATACCCGAATGACAAAACCATCATCTCAACTTTCAAGTGGTCATATACGACG
GGCAACGGAAAGCGGTATAGATCCACAGCTAGGACGACGTACACGTTTGCTAAGCCGATGGCAGCGAATT
ATCTTAAAAATCAGCCGATGTACGTTTTTCGGAAAACGGAACTGAAACACTCAAAAACTGAACTTAACTT
TAAGGAGTGGCAGAAAGCCTTTACCGACGTGATGGGAATGGACGAACTCTATAAGCCCAATGGGGAAGGG
CTGCAGCTGAAGGAGAACTCGGAATCCGAGGGTGTTTCCTGCCACTATTGGTCGCTGTTTGACGGGCACG
CGGGGTCCGGGGCCGCGGTGGTGGCGTCACGCCTGCTGCAGCACCACATCACGGAGCAGCTGCAGGACAT
CGTGGACATCCTGAAGAACTCCGCCGTCCTGCCCCCTACCTGCCTGGGGGAGGAGCCTGAGAACACGCCC
GCCAACAGCCGGACTCTGACCCGGGCAGCCTCCCTGCGCGGAGGGGTGGGGGCCCCGGGCTCCCCCAGCA
CGCCCCCCACACGCTTCTTTACCGAGAAGAAGATTCCCCATGAGTGCCTGGTCATCGGAGCGCTTGAAAG
TGCATTCAAGGAAATGGACCTACAGATAGAACGAGAGAGGAGTTCATATAATATATCTGGTGGCTGCACG
GCCCTCATTGTGATTTGCCTTTTGGGGAAGCTGTATGTTGCAAATGCTGGGGATAGCAGGGCCATAATCA
TCAGAAATGGAGAAATTATCCCCATGTCTTCAGAATTTACCCCCGAGACGGAGCGCCAGCGACTTCAGTA
CCTGGCATTCATGCAGCCTCACTTGCTGGGAAATGAGTTCACACATTTGGAGTTTCCAAGGGCAGTACAG
AGAAAGGAGCTTGGAAAGAAGATGCTCTACAGGGACTTTAATATGACAGGCTGGGCATACAAAACCATTG
AGGATGAGGACTTGAAGTTCCCCCTTATATATGGAGAAGGCAAGAAGGCCCGGGTAATGGCAACTATTGG
AGTGACCAGGGGACTTGGGGACCATGACCTGAAGGTGCATGACTCCAACATCTACATTAAACCATTCCTG
TCTTCAGCTCCAGAGGTAAGAATCTACGATCTTTCAAAATATGATCATGGATCAGATGATGTGCTGATCT
TGGCCACTGATGGACTCTGGGACGTTTTATCAAATGAAGAAGTAGCAGAAGCAATCACTCAGTTTCTTCC
TAACTGTGATCCAGATGATCCTCACAGGTACACACTGGCAGCTCAGGACCTGGTGATGCGTGCCCGGGGT
GTGCTGAAGGACAGAGGATGGCGGATATCTAATGACCGACTGGGCTCAGGAGACGACATTTCTGTATATG
TCATTCCTTTAATACATGGAAACAAGCTGTCATGATGACGGCCGCGTAAAGATCCGGCTGCTAACAAAGC
CCGAAAGGAAGCTGAGTTGGCTGCTGCCACCGCTGAGCAATAACTAGCATAACCCCTTGGGGCCTCTAAA
CGGGTCTTGAGGGGTTTTTTGCTGAAAGGAGGAACTATATCCGGATATCCCGCAAGAGGCCCGGCAGTAC
CGGCATAACCAAGCCTATGCCTACAGCATCCAGGGTGACGGTGCCGAGGATGACGATGAGCGCATTGTTA
GATTTCATACACGGTGCCTGACTGCGTTAGCAATTTAACTGTGATAAACTACCGCATTAAAGCTTATCGA
TGATAAGCTGTCAAACATGAGAC
Features (pLannotate 1.2.2; 22 found; start..end, strand, type, name):
    104..208     +  promoter       AmpR promoter: bla
    209..1069    +  CDS            AmpR: β-lactamase; bla; confers resistance to ampicillin, carbenicillin, and related antibiotics
   1240..1828    +  rep_origin     ori: high-copy-number ColE1/pMB1/pBR322/pUC origin of replication
   2014..2153    -  misc_feature   bom: basis of mobility region from pBR322
   2255..2446    -  CDS            rop: Rop protein, which maintains plasmids at low copy number; rop
   2463..2843    +  CDS            YPB1_ECOLX: Protein predicted: Swiss-Prot protein existence level 4. From Escherichia coli.
   3085..3709    -  CDS            TcR (fragment): tetracycline efflux protein; tet; confers resistance to tetracycline
   3724..3745    -  protein_bind   CAP binding site: CAP binding activates transcription in the presence of cAMP. E. coli catabolite activator protein
   3758..4840    -  CDS            lacI: lac repressor; lacI; The lac repressor binds to the lac operator to inhibit transcription in E. coli. This inhibition can be relieved by adding lactose or isopropyl-β-D-thiogalactopyranoside (IPTG).
   4841..4918    -  promoter       lacI promoter: lacI
   4926..5205    -  CDS            TcR (fragment): tetracycline efflux protein; tet; confers resistance to tetracycline
   5227..5245    +  promoter       T7 promoter: promoter for bacteriophage T7 RNA polymerase
   5246..5270    +  protein_bind   lac operator: The lac repressor binds to the lac operator to inhibit transcription in E. coli. This inhibition can be relieved by adding lactose or isopropyl-β-D-thiogalactopyranoside (IPTG). lac repressor encoded by lacI
   5285..5307    +  RBS            RBS: efficient ribosome binding site from bacteriophage T7 gene 10 (Olins and Rangwala, 1989)
   5338..5625    +  CDS            SUMO1: SUMO1_HUMAN - Also known as SMT3C, SMT3H3, UBL1. Experimental evidence at protein level: Swiss-Prot protein existence level 1. Ubiquitin-like protein that can be covalently attached to proteins as a monomer or a lysine-linked polymer. Covalent attachment via an isopeptide bond to its substrates requires prior activation by the E1 complex SAE1-SAE2 and linkage to the E2 enzyme UBE2I, and can be promoted by E3 ligases such as PIAS1-4, RANBP2 or CBX4. This post- translational modification on lysine residues of proteins plays a crucial role in a number of cellular processes such as nuclear transpo
   5626..5958    +  CDS            Ppm1j (fragment): PPM1J_MOUSE - Also known as Ppp2cz. Experimental evidence at protein level: Swiss-Prot protein existence level 1. From Mus musculus (Mouse).
   5998..6705    +  CDS            mNeonGreen: mNeonGreen is a basic (constitutively fluorescent) green/yellow fluorescent protein published in 2013, derived from Branchiostoma lanceolatum. It is reported to be a very rapidly-maturing monomer with moderate acid sensitivity.
   6730..7851    +  CDS            Ppm1j (fragment): PPM1J_RAT - Also known as Ppp2cz. Experimental evidence at protein level: Swiss-Prot protein existence level 1. From Rattus norvegicus (Rat).
   7897..7946    +  CDS            SET1 (fragment): solubility-enhancement tag derived from T7 phage gene 10B
   7954..8001    +  terminator     T7 terminator: transcription terminator for bacteriophage T7 RNA polymerase
   8024..8128    -  CDS            TcR (fragment): tetracycline efflux protein; tet; confers resistance to tetracycline
   8176..8204    -  promoter       tet promoter: E. coli promoter for tetracycline efflux protein gene
