[The description below was written by a language model from this plasmid's Addgene catalogue record and pLannotate feature annotations shown in this document.]
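Description:
pET15b His SUMO mNeon R338A PPM1H is a bacterial expression plasmid built on the pET15b backbone for producing a fluorescently labelled mutant of the human phosphatase PPM1H in E. coli. It is selected with ampicillin through the bla β-lactamase gene and replicates from a ColE1/pBR322-type origin. The annotation also shows the pBR322-derived bom and rop elements alongside it, although the catalogue lists the plasmid as high copy. Fragments of the tetracycline resistance gene and its promoter are backbone remnants and do not indicate a functional marker.

Expression is driven by a T7 promoter with an adjacent lac operator and the T7 gene 10 ribosome binding site, and transcription ends at a T7 terminator. The plasmid-borne lacI gene supplies repressor, so transcription depends on a host providing T7 RNA polymerase and is induced with IPTG. The open reading frame begins with the His tag named in the record (not separately annotated), followed by a SUMO domain, which commonly aids solubility and allows tag removal with a SUMO protease.

The phosphatase coding sequence is split into two segments flanking mNeonGreen, consistent with the catalogue description of the fluorescent protein being inserted internally in "loop 1" rather than at a terminus. The annotation software labels these two segments as rodent Ppm1j fragments, most likely a homology-based match to a related family member, since the record specifies human PPM1H. The insert carries an arginine 338 to alanine substitution. The associated publication concerns allosteric regulation of Golgi-localized PPM1H by Rab GTPases and its dephosphorylation of LRRK2 substrates, so the purified protein is presumably a mutant for such biochemical studies. The record does not state the specific effect of R338A.
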