Addgene plasmid #245124: pET15b His SUMO mNeon R338A PPM1H
Purpose: Expresses His SUMO mNeon R338A PPM1H in bacterial cells
Depositing lab: Suzanne Pfeffer. Depositing organization: Stanford University. Publication: Allosteric regulation of the Golgi-localized PPM1H phosphatase by Rab GTPases modulates LRRK2 substrate dephosphorylation in Parkinson's disease. Adhikari A, Tripathi A, Chiang CY, Sherpa P, Pfeffer SR. J Biol Chem. 2025 Sep 3:110679. doi: 10.1016/j.jbc.2025.110679. PubMed 40912655.
Backbone
  Vector backbone: pET15b
  Vector type: Bacterial Expression
Growth in bacteria
  Bacterial resistance: Ampicillin, 100 μg/mL
  Growth temperature: 37°C
  Growth strain: DH5alpha
  Copy number: High Copy
Gene/Insert
  Gene/Insert name: His SUMO mNeon (loop 1) R338A PPM1H
  Species: H. sapiens (human)
  Mutation: changed Arginine 338 to Alanine
  Entrez Gene: PPM1H (a.k.a. ARHCL1, NERPP-2C, URCC2)
  Tag / fusion protein: His SUMO tagged with mNeon
  Cloning method: Gibson Cloning
  Sequencing primers: 5′ T7 promoter
Terms and licenses: Academic/Nonprofit Terms; Industry Terms: Not Available to Industry
How to cite: pET15b His SUMO mNeon R338A PPM1H was a gift from Suzanne Pfeffer (Addgene plasmid # 245124 ; http://n2t.net/addgene:245124 ; RRID:Addgene_245124)
